Addgene plasmid #124048: ARB365
Purpose: Encodes pEF1a driving expression of TET3G P2A iRFP713, pEF1a expressing sadCas9 fused to mRuby2 P2A mRuby2, and an sgRNA targeting pUAS expressing mAzamiGreen in a PiggyBac destination vector
Depositing lab: Hana El-Samad. Publication: A Toolkit for Rapid Modular Construction of Biological Circuits in Mammalian Cells. Fonseca JP, Bonny AR, Kumar GR, Ng AH, Town J, Wu QC, Aslankoohi E, Chen SY, Dods G, Harrigan P, Osimiri LC, Kistler AL, El-Samad H. ACS Synth Biol. 2019 Nov 15;8(11):2593-2606. doi: 10.1021/acssynbio.9b00322. Epub 2019 Nov 5. PubMed 31686495.
Backbone
  Vector backbone: MTK0_043
  Vector type: Mammalian Expression
Growth in bacteria
  Bacterial resistance: Kanamycin, 50 μg/mL
  Growth temperature: 37°C
  Growth strain: DH5alpha
  Copy number: Unknown
Gene/Insert
  Gene/Insert name: PB_pEF1a-tet3G-P2A-iRFP713_pEF1a-sadCAS9::mRuby2-P2A-mRuby2-SV40PA_mu6-sgUAS_pUAS-NLS::mAzamiGreen-rgPA
  Species: Synthetic
  Cloning method: Restriction Enzyme; 5′ cloning site unknown (unknown if destroyed); 3′ cloning site unknown (unknown if destroyed)
Terms and licenses: Academic/Nonprofit Terms; Industry Terms: Not Available to Industry
Depositor comments: Plasmid used to generate Fig. 5 Please visit https://www.biorxiv.org/content/10.1101/506188v2 for BioRxiv preprint
How to cite: ARB365 was a gift from Hana El-Samad (Addgene plasmid # 124048 ; http://n2t.net/addgene:124048 ; RRID:Addgene_124048)
