[The description below was written by a language model from this plasmid's Addgene catalogue record and pLannotate feature annotations shown in this document.]
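Description:
ARB365 is a 16.7 kb mammalian expression plasmid assembled with a modular mammalian cloning toolkit into the PiggyBac destination backbone MTK0_043, so that the multi-gene payload can be integrated into a host genome by PiggyBac transposase. The transposon terminal repeats themselves are not called out in the feature table. In bacteria it is maintained through a high-copy ColE1/pUC-type origin and a kanamycin resistance gene. A CMV enhancer/promoter-driven hygromycin resistance cassette with a bGH polyadenylation signal is also annotated, presumably for selecting stably integrated mammalian cells, although the record does not state this use.

The synthetic payload comprises four units. One EF-1α promoter drives the doxycycline-responsive transactivator Tet3G (annotated as an rtTA3 fragment with VP16-derived activation repeats) linked by a P2A self-cleaving peptide to the near-infrared reporter iRFP713, terminated by a bGH poly(A) signal. A mouse U6-driven guide RNA carrying the Staphylococcus aureus scaffold targets the UAS promoter; the U6 promoter is named in the insert description but not annotated, and a loxP site lies just upstream of the scaffold. A second EF-1α promoter expresses catalytically dead SaCas9 with a nucleoplasmin NLS fused to mRuby2, followed by P2A and a second free mRuby2 copy, ending in an SV40 poly(A) signal. Finally, a UAS promoter built on a minimal CMV core drives nuclear-localised mAzamiGreen with a rabbit β-globin poly(A) signal.

Together these parts let guide-directed dCas9 binding at pUAS be read out as green fluorescence, with red and near-infrared signals reporting dCas9 and Tet3G levels. No Tet-responsive promoter is annotated in this plasmid. The depositor notes it was used to generate a figure in the toolkit publication on synthetic circuit construction.
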