Features (pLannotate 1.2.2; 25 found; start..end, strand, type, name):
    239..539     +  enhancer       CMV enhancer: human cytomegalovirus immediate early enhancer
    540..743     +  promoter       CMV promoter: human cytomegalovirus (CMV) immediate early promoter
    777..1798    +  CDS            HygR (fragment): aminoglycoside phosphotransferase from E. coli; aph(4)-Ia; confers resistance to hygromycin
   1817..2024    +  polyA_signal   bGH poly(A) signal: bovine growth hormone polyadenylation signal
   2344..2362    -  promoter       T3 promoter: promoter for bacteriophage T3 RNA polymerase
   2402..3217    -  CDS            KanR: aminoglycoside phosphotransferase; aph(3')-Ia; confers resistance to kanamycin in bacteria or G418 (Geneticin®) in eukaryotes
   3442..4030    +  rep_origin     ori: high-copy-number ColE1/pMB1/pBR322/pUC origin of replication
   4142..4160    +  promoter       T7 promoter: promoter for bacteriophage T7 RNA polymerase
   4745..5918    +  promoter       EF-1α promoter: strong constitutive promoter for human elongation factor EF-1α
   5929..6626    +  CDS            rtTA3 (fragment): reverse tetracycline transactivator 3 activates expression from Tet-responsive promoters in the presence of doxycycline
   6556..6666    +  CDS            VP48: 3 tandem repeats of the minimal activation domain of herpes simplex virus VP16 (Cheng et al., 2013)
   6781..7725    +  CDS            iRFP713: iRFP713 is a basic (constitutively fluorescent) near ir fluorescent protein published in 2011, derived from Rhodopseudomonas palustris. It has low acid sensitivity. It requires the cofactor biliverdin for fluorescence.
   7750..7861    +  polyA_signal   bGH poly(A) signal: bovine growth hormone polyadenylation signal
   8402..8435    +  protein_bind   loxP: Cre-mediated recombination occurs in the 8-bp core sequence (GCATACAT). Cre recombinase
   8546..8617    +  misc_RNA       Sa gRNA scaffold (fragment): guide RNA scaffold for the Staphylococcus aureus CRISPR/Cas9 system
   8843..10016   +  promoter       EF-1α promoter: strong constitutive promoter for human elongation factor EF-1α
  10078..13233   +  CDS            cas9: CAS9_STAAU - Experimental evidence at protein level: Swiss-Prot protein existence level 1. CRISPR (clustered regularly interspaced short palindromic repeat) is an adaptive immune system that provides protection against mobile genetic elements (viruses, transposable elements and conjugative plasmids). CRISPR clusters contain spacers, sequences complementary to antecedent mobile elements, and target invading nucleic acids. CRISPR clusters are transcribed and processed into CRISPR RNA (crRNA). In type II CRISPR systems correct processing of pre-crRNA requires a trans- encoded small RNA (tracrRNA)
  13234..13281   +  CDS            nucleoplasmin NLS: bipartite nuclear localization signal from nucleoplasmin
  13288..13995   +  CDS            mRuby2: mRuby2 is a basic (constitutively fluorescent) red fluorescent protein published in 2012, derived from Entacmaea quadricolor. It has moderate acid sensitivity.
  14107..14814   +  CDS            mRuby2: mRuby2 is a basic (constitutively fluorescent) red fluorescent protein published in 2012, derived from Entacmaea quadricolor. It has moderate acid sensitivity.
  14828..14957   -  polyA_signal   SV40 poly(A) signal: SV40 polyadenylation signal
  15320..15356   +  promoter       minimal CMV promoter (fragment): human cytomegalovirus (CMV) immediate early promoter
  15483..16154   +  CDS            hmAzami-Green: humanized monomeric Azami-Green fluorescent protein mammalian codon-optimized
  16171..16245   +  CDS            HBB (fragment): HBB_PONPY - Experimental evidence at transcript level: Swiss-Prot protein existence level 2. Involved in oxygen transport from the lung to the various peripheral tissues. From Pongo pygmaeus (Bornean orangutan).
  16316..16371   +  polyA_signal   β-globin poly(A) signal: rabbit β-globin polyadenylation signal (Gil and Proudfoot, 1987)
>Addgene plasmid #124048 | ARB365 | addgene full sequence | sequence record 252519 | Addgene NGS Result
GTTACAGAGATGTTACGAACCCTGAACAGGTTGACTATTAATTGTGTCTGCTTGATGTGGACACCAGGTG
GCGCTGGACATCAGATTTGGAGAGGCAGTTGTCTAGGGAACCGGGCTCTGTGCCAGCGCAGGAGGCAGGC
TGGCTCTCCTATTCCAGGGATGCTCATCCAGGAAGGAAAGGTTGCATGCTGGACACACTAACCTTACAGC
GGTGGGCTCTATGGGGTACCTACGTAGGTACATAACTTACGGTAAATGGCCCGCCTGGCTGACCGCCCAA
CGACCCCCGCCCATTGACGTCAATAATGACGTATGTTCCCATAGTAACGCCAATAGGGACTTTCCATTGA
CGTCAATGGGTGGAGTATTTACGGTAAACTGCCCACTTGGCAGTACATCAAGTGTATCATATGCCAAGTA
CGCCCCCTATTGACGTCAATGACGGTAAATGGCCCGCCTGGCATTATGCCCAGTACATGACCTTATGGGA
CTTTCCTACTTGGCAGTACATCTACGTATTAGTCATCGCTATTACCATGGTGATGCGGTTTTGGCAGTAC
ATCAATGGGCGTGGATAGCGGTTTGACTCACGGGGATTTCCAAGTCTCCACCCCATTGACGTCAATGGGA
GTTTGTTTTGGCACCAAAATCAACGGGACTTTCCAAAATGTCGTAACAACTCCGCCCCATTGACGCAAAT
GGGCGGTAGGCGTGTACGGTGGGAGGTCTATATAAGCAGAGCTCGTTTAGTGAACCGTCAGATAGCCACC
ATGGGTAAAAAGCCTGAACTCACCGCGACGTCTGTCGAGAAGTTTCTGATCGAAAAGTTCGACAGCGTGT
CCGACCTGATGCAGCTCTCGGAGGGCGAAGAATCTCGTGCTTTCAGCTTCGATGTAGGAGGGCGTGGATA
TGTCCTGCGGGTAAATAGCTGCGCCGATGGTTTCTACAAAGATCGTTATGTTTATCGGCACTTTGCATCG
GCCGCGCTCCCGATTCCGGAAGTGCTTGACATTGGGGAATTTAGCGAGAGCCTGACCTATTGCATCTCCC
GCCGTGCACAGGGTGTCACGTTGCAAGACCTGCCTGAAACCGAACTGCCCGCTGTTCTGCAACCGGTCGC
GGAGGCCATGGATGCGATCGCTGCGGCCGATCTTAGCCAGACGAGCGGGTTCGGCCCATTCGGACCGCAA
GGAATCGGTCAATACACTACATGGCGTGATTTCATATGCGCGATTGCTGATCCCCATGTGTATCACTGGC
AAACTGTGATGGACGACACCGTCAGTGCGTCCGTCGCGCAGGCTCTCGATGAGCTGATGCTTTGGGCCGA
GGACTGCCCCGAAGTCCGGCACCTCGTGCACGCGGATTTCGGCTCCAACAATGTCCTGACGGACAATGGC
CGCATAACAGCGGTCATTGACTGGAGCGAGGCGATGTTCGGGGATTCCCAATACGAGGTCGCCAACATCT
TCTTCTGGAGGCCGTGGTTGGCTTGTATGGAGCAGCAGACGCGCTACTTCGAGCGGAGGCATCCGGAGCT
TGCAGGATCGCCGCGGCTCCGGGCGTATATGCTCCGCATTGGTCTTGACCAACTCTATCAGAGCTTGGTT
GACGGCAATTTCGATGATGCAGCTTGGGCGCAGGGTCGATGCGACGCAATCGTCCGATCCGGAGCCGGGA
CTGTCGGGCGTACACAAATCGCCCGCAGAAGCGCGGCCGTCTGGACCGATGGCTGTGTAGAAGTACTCGC
CGATAGTGGAAACCGACGCCCCAGCACTCGTCCGAGGGCAAAGGAATAACTCGAGCGACGCCTCGACTGT
GCCTTCTAGTTGCCAGCCATCTGTTGTTTGCCCCTCCCCCGTGCCTTCCTTGACCCTGGAAGGTGCCACT
CCCACTGTCCTTTCCTAATAAAATGAGGAAATTGCATCGCATTGTCTGAGTAGGTGTCATTCTATTCTGG
GGGGTGGGGTGGGGCAGGACAGCAAGGGGGAGGATTGGGAAGACAATAGCAGGCATGCTGGGGATGCGGT
GGGCTCTATGAGTATCGATACTAGTTAAAAGTTTTGTTACTTTATAGAAGAAATTTTGAGTTTTTGTTTT
TTTTTAATAAATAAATAAACATAAATAAATTGTTTGTTGAATTTATTATTAGTATGTAAGTGTAAATATA
ATAAAACTTAATATCTATTCAAATTAATAAATAAACCTCGATATACAGACCGATAAAACACATGCGTCAA
TTTTACGCATGATTATCTTTAACGTACGTCACAATATGATTATCTTTCTAGGGTTAATCTAGTATACGCG
TATGCGGCCGCTTAATTAATCCAGCTTTTGTTCCCTTTAGTGAGGGTTAATTCCGAGCGGCCGCGTGTTA
CAACCAATTAACCAATTCTGATTAGAAAAACTCATCGAGCATCAAATGAAACTGCAATTTATTCATATCA
GGATTATCAATACCATATTTTTGAAAAAGCCGTTTCTGTAATGAAGGAGAAAACTCACCGAGGCAGTTCC
ATAGGATGGCAAGATCCTGGTATCGGTCTGCGATTCCGACTCGTCCAACATCAATACAACCTATTAATTT
CCCCTCGTCAAAAATAAGGTTATCAAGTGAGAAATCACCATGAGTGACGACTGAATCCGGTGAGAATGGC
AAAAGCTTATGCATTTCTTTCCAGACTTGTTCAACAGGCCAGCCATTACGCTCGTCATCAAAATCACTCG
CATCAACCAAACCGTTATTCATTCGTGATTGCGCCTGAGCGAGGCGAAATACGCGATCGCTGTTAAAAGG
ACAATTACAAACAGGAATCGAATGCAACCGGCGCAGGAACACTGCCAGCGCATCAACAATATTTTCACCT
GAATCAGGATATTCTTCTAATACCTGGAATGCTGTTTTCCCGGGGATCGCAGTGGTGAGTAACCATGCAT
CATCAGGAGTACGGATAAAATGCTTGATGGTCGGAAGAGGCATAAATTCCGTCAGCCAGTTTAGTCTGAC
CATCTCATCTGTAACATCATTGGCAACGCTACCTTTGCCATGTTTCAGAAACAACTCTGGCGCATCGGGC
TTCCCATACAATCGATAGATTGTCGCACCTGATTGCCCGACATTATCGCGAGCCCATTTATACCCATATA
AATCAGCATCCATGTTGGAATTTAATCGCGGCCTGGAGCAAGACGTTTCCCGTTGAATATGGCTCATAAC
ACCCCTTGTATTACTGTTTATGTAAGCAGACAGTTTTATTGTTCATGATGATATATTTTTATCTTGTGCA
ATGTAACATCAGAGATTTTGAGACACAACGTGGCTTTGTTGAATAAATCGAACTTTTGCTGAGTTGAAGG
ATCAGTCATGACCAAAATCCCTTAACGTGAGTTTTCGTTCCACTGAGCGTCAGACCCCGTAGAAAAGATC
AAAGGATCTTCTTGAGATCCTTTTTTTCTGCGCGTAATCTGCTGCTTGCAAACAAAAAAACCACCGCTAC
CAGCGGTGGTTTGTTTGCCGGATCAAGAGCTACCAACTCTTTTTCCGAAGGTAACTGGCTTCAGCAGAGC
GCAGATACCAAATACTGTTCTTCTAGTGTAGCCGTAGTTAGGCCACCACTTCAAGAACTCTGTAGCACCG
CCTACATACCTCGCTCTGCTAATCCTGTTACCAGTGGCTGCTGCCAGTGGCGATAAGTCGTGTCTTACCG
GGTTGGACTCAAGACGATAGTTACCGGATAAGGCGCAGCGGTCGGGCTGAACGGGGGGTTCGTGCACACA
GCCCAGCTTGGAGCGAACGACCTACACCGAACTGAGATACCTACAGCGTGAGCTATGAGAAAGCGCCACG
CTTCCCGAAGGGAGAAAGGCGGACAGGTATCCGGTAAGCGGCAGGGTCGGAACAGGAGAGCGCACGAGGG
AGCTTCCAGGGGGAAACGCCTGGTATCTTTATAGTCCTGTCGGGTTTCGCCACCTCTGACTTGAGCGTCG
ATTTTTGTGATGCTCGTCAGGGGGGCGGAGCCTATGGAAAAACGCCAGCAACGCGGCCTTTTTACGGTTC
CTGGCCTTTTGCTGGCCTTTTGCTCACATGTTCTTTCCTGCGTTATCCCCTGATTCTGTGGATAACCGTG
CGGCCGCCAATTAATACGACTCACTATAGGGCGAATTGGGGCGCGCCATTCTAGATTAACCCTAGAAAGA
TAGTCTGCGTAAAATTGACGCATGCATTCTTGAAATATTGCTCTCTCTTTCTAAATAGCGCGAATCCGTC
GCTGTGCATTTAGGACATCTCAGTCGCCGCTTGGAGCTCCCGTGAGGCGTGCTTGTCAATGCGGTAAGTG
TCACTGATTTTGAACTATAACGACCGCGTGAGTCAAAATGACGCATGATTATCTTTTACGTGACTTTTAA
GATTTAACTCATACGATAATTATATTGTTATTTCATGTTCTACTTACGTGATAACTTATTATATATATAT
TTTCTTGTTATAGATATCAACTAGAATGCTAGCATGGGCCCAGATCTCCATGGGCCCTGAATTCGCATCT
AGACTGAACTGGCCGATAATTGCAGACGAGGAGCATCGCCCTTCCCCGGCCCTCAGGTAAGAGGACCAAA
TACCGTAGCCGTTTCCAATTTCAGTCCTTTAGCGCCACCTGGTGCTAACTACTCTATCACGCTTTTATCC
AATAACTACCTTTGTAAATTTCCTTTCAAAAGTTCTGGCCGGGCGCGGTGGCAACGGTGCCCGTCAGTGG
GCAGAGCGCACATCGCCCACAGTCCCCGAGAAGTTGGGGGGAGGGGTCGGCAATTGAACCGGTGCCTAGA
GAAGGTGGCGCGGGGTAAACTGGGAAAGTGATGTCGTGTACTGGCTCCGCCTTTTTCCCGAGGGTGGGGG
AGAACCGTATATAAGTGCAGTAGTCGCCGTGAACGTTCTTTTTCGCAACGGGTTTGCCGCCAGAACACAG
GTAAGTGCCGTGTGTGGTTCCCGCGGGCCTGGCCTCTTTACGGGTTATGGCCCTTGCGTGCCTTGAATTA
CTTCCACCTGGCTGCAGTACGTGATTCTTGATCCCGAGCTTCGGGTTGGAAGTGGGTGGGAGAGTTCGAG
GCCTTGCGCTTAAGGAGCCCCTTCGCCTCGTGCTTGAGTTGAGGCCTGGCCTGGGCGCTGGGGCCGCCGC
GTGCGAATCTGGTGGCACCTTCGCGCCTGTCTCGCTGCTTTCGATAAGTCTCTAGCCATTTAAAATTTTT
GATGACCTGCTGCGACGCTTTTTTTCTGGCAAGATAGTCTTGTAAATGCGGGCCAAGATCTGCACACTGG
TATTTCGGTTTTTGGGGCCGCGGGCGGCGACGGGGCCCGTGCGTCCCAGCGCACATGTTCGGCGAGGCGG
GGCCTGCGAGCGCGGCCACCGAGAATCGGACGGGGGTAGTCTCAAGCTGGCCGGCCTGCTCTGGTGCCTG
GCCTCGCGCCGCCGTGTATCGCCCCGCCCTGGGCGGCAAGGCTGGCCCGGTCGGCACCAGTTGCGTGAGC
GGAAAGATGGCCGCTTCCCGGCCCTGCTGCAGGGAGCTCAAAATGGAGGACGCGGCGCTCGGGAGAGCGG
GCGGGTGAGTCACCCACACAAAGGAAAAGGGCCTTTCCGTCCTCAGCCGTCGCTTCATGTGACTCCACGG
AGTACCGGGCGCCGTCCAGGCACCTCGATTAGTTCTCGCGCTTTTGGAGTACGTCGTCTTTAGGTTGGGG
GGAGGGGTTTTATGCGATGGAGTTTCCCCACACTGAGTGGGTGGAGACTGAAGTTAGGCCAGCTTGGCAC
TTGATGTAATTCTCCTTGGAATTTGCCCTTTTTGAGTTTGGATCTTGGTTCATTCTCAAGCCTCAGACAG
TGGTTCAAAGTTTTTTTCTTCCATTTCAGGTGTCGTGAGCTAGCCACTATGTCTAGACTGGACAAGAGCA
AAGTCATAAACTCTGCTCTGGAATTACTCAATGGAGTCGGTATCGAAGGCCTGACGACAAGGAAACTCGC
TCAAAAGCTGGGAGTTGAGCAGCCTACCCTGTACTGGCACGTGAAGAACAAGCGGGCCCTGCTCGATGCC
CTGCCAATCGAGATGCTGGACAGGCATCATACCCACTCCTGCCCCCTGGAAGGCGAGTCATGGCAAGACT
TTCTGCGGAACAACGCCAAGTCATACCGCTGTGCTCTCCTCTCACATCGCGACGGGGCTAAAGTGCATCT
CGGCACCCGCCCAACAGAGAAACAGTACGAAACCCTGGAAAATCAGCTCGCGTTCCTGTGTCAGCAAGGC
TTCTCCCTGGAGAACGCACTGTACGCTCTGTCCGCCGTGGGCCACTTTACACTGGGCTGCGTATTGGAGG
AACAGGAGCATCAAGTAGCAAAAGAGGAAAGAGAGACACCTACCACCGATTCTATGCCCCCACTTCTGAA
ACAAGCAATTGAGCTGTTCGACCGGCAGGGAGCCGAACCTGCCTTCCTTTTCGGCCTGGAACTAATCATA
TGTGGCCTGGAGAAACAGCTAAAGTGCGAAAGCGGCGGGCCGACCGACGCCCTTGACGATTTTGACTTAG
ACATGCTCCCAGCCGATGCCCTTGACGACTTTGACCTTGATATGCTGCCTGCTGACGCTCTTGACGATTT
TGACCTTGACATGCTCCCCGGGGGATCCGGAAGCGGAGCTACTAACTTCAGCCTGCTGAAGCAGGCTGGT
GACGTGGAGGAGAACCCTGGACCTCCCAAGAAGAAGAGGAAGGTGGAGGACGCCGGATCCGCTGAAGGTT
CTGTTGCTAGACAACCAGACTTGTTGACTTGTGACGACGAACCAATCCACATCCCAGGTGCTATCCAACC
ACACGGTTTGTTGTTGGCTTTGGCTGCTGACATGACTATCGTTGCTGGTTCTGACAACTTGCCAGAATTG
ACTGGTTTGGCTATCGGTGCTTTGATCGGTAGATCTGCTGCTGACGTTTTCGACTCTGAAACTCACAACA
GATTGACTATCGCTTTGGCTGAACCAGGTGCTGCTGTTGGTGCTCCAATCACTGTTGGTTTCACTATGAG
AAAGGACGCTGGTTTCATCGGTTCTTGGCACAGACACGACCAATTGATCTTCTTGGAATTGGAACCACCA
CAAAGAGATGTTGCTGAACCACAAGCTTTCTTCAGAAGAACTAACTCTGCTATCAGAAGATTGCAAGCTG
CTGAAACTTTGGAATCTGCTTGTGCTGCTGCTGCTCAAGAAGTTAGAAAGATCACTGGTTTCGACAGAGT
TATGATCTACAGATTCGCTTCTGACTTCTCTGGTGAAGTTATCGCTGAAGACAGATGTGCTGAAGTTGAA
TCTAAGTTGGGTTTGCACTACCCAGCTTCTACTGTTCCAGCTCAAGCTAGAAGATTGTACACTATCAACC
CAGTTAGAATCATCCCAGACATCAACTACAGACCAGTTCCAGTTACTCCAGACTTGAACCCAGTTACTGG
TAGACCAATCGACTTGTCTTTCGCTATCTTGAGATCTGTTTCTCCAGTTCACTTGGAATTCATGAGAAAC
ATCGGTATGCACGGTACTATGTCTATCTCTATCTTGAGAGGTGAAAGATTGTGGGGTTTGATCGTTTGTC
ACCACAGAACTCCATACTACGTTGACTTGGACGGTAGACAAGCTTGTGAATTGGTTGCTCAAGTTTTGGC
TTGGCAAATCGGTGTTATGGAAGAATAACTCGAGTGGCCGACGCCTCGACTGTGCCTTCTAGTTGCCAGC
CATCTGTTGTTTGCCCCTCCCCCGTGCCTTCCTTGACCCTGGAAGGTGCCACTCCCACTGTCCTTTCCTA
ATAAAATGAGGAAATTGCATCGCATTGTCTGAGTAGGTGTCATTCTATTCTGGGGGGTGGGGTGGTGCAG
GACAGCAAGGGGGAGGATTGGGAAGACAATAGCAGGCATGCTGGGGATGCGGTGGGCTCTATGGGCTGCC
AAACCAGATGTCAACACAGCTACGGTCTGCCGCTTCAGGTCCATTTACGGAAGCCGCAATCCTGCACTAT
GACCACCAGGGGGAGCGCTAGGCCCATCCCTGCACAGGTAGCTATTTTTAGAGGTTGCTTCTAGCCTGGA
GGAAGAAACGAAAGAAATAAAAGACTATGATACTTTTTTTTTTTAACCGGACCAACTTATAAATTATTTG
TAAGTCCAATAAAAACGGATCCGACGCGCCATCTCTAGGCCCGCGCCGGCCCCCTCGCACGGACTTGTGG
GAGAAGCTCGGCTACTCCCCTGCCCCGGTTAATTTGCATATAATATTTCCTAGTAACTATAGAGGCTTAA
TGTGCGATAAAAGACAGATAATCTGTTCTTTTTAATACTAGCTACATTTTACATGATAGGCTTGGATTTC
TATAACTTCGTATAGCATACATTATACGAAGTTATAAACAGCACAAAAGGAAACTCACCCTAACTGTAAA
GTAATTGTGTGTTTTGAGACTATAAGTATCCCTTGGAGAACCACCTTGTTGGAACGTCGGAGCACTGTCC
TGTTATAGTACTCTGGAAACAGAATCTACTATAACAAGGCAAAATGCCGTGTTTATCTCGTCAACTTGTT
GGCGAGATTTTTTTGCTGGATGCACACACTGGCTTAAGATGACGGGACCCTGTAAACGTGTCCGCCTTGC
CACTTTGTGCAATATTTAGCTCCTTCAGTAGAGGGCGCTGCAGGAACATGTCAGGAGGGGGCCTTCTCTT
CCGGATTCTGGATTCTGGTATACACTTGGAGCGTGGCATTTGGGGGACAGCCACTGGTGCGCAGCCCCAT
CAAGTTTTGGTGGCATCCCTAACGGTGCCCGTCAGTGGGCAGAGCGCACATCGCCCACAGTCCCCGAGAA
GTTGGGGGGAGGGGTCGGCAATTGAACCGGTGCCTAGAGAAGGTGGCGCGGGGTAAACTGGGAAAGTGAT
GTCGTGTACTGGCTCCGCCTTTTTCCCGAGGGTGGGGGAGAACCGTATATAAGTGCAGTAGTCGCCGTGA
ACGTTCTTTTTCGCAACGGGTTTGCCGCCAGAACACAGGTAAGTGCCGTGTGTGGTTCCCGCGGGCCTGG
CCTCTTTACGGGTTATGGCCCTTGCGTGCCTTGAATTACTTCCACCTGGCTGCAGTACGTGATTCTTGAT
CCCGAGCTTCGGGTTGGAAGTGGGTGGGAGAGTTCGAGGCCTTGCGCTTAAGGAGCCCCTTCGCCTCGTG
CTTGAGTTGAGGCCTGGCCTGGGCGCTGGGGCCGCCGCGTGCGAATCTGGTGGCACCTTCGCGCCTGTCT
CGCTGCTTTCGATAAGTCTCTAGCCATTTAAAATTTTTGATGACCTGCTGCGACGCTTTTTTTCTGGCAA
GATAGTCTTGTAAATGCGGGCCAAGATCTGCACACTGGTATTTCGGTTTTTGGGGCCGCGGGCGGCGACG
GGGCCCGTGCGTCCCAGCGCACATGTTCGGCGAGGCGGGGCCTGCGAGCGCGGCCACCGAGAATCGGACG
GGGGTAGTCTCAAGCTGGCCGGCCTGCTCTGGTGCCTGGCCTCGCGCCGCCGTGTATCGCCCCGCCCTGG
GCGGCAAGGCTGGCCCGGTCGGCACCAGTTGCGTGAGCGGAAAGATGGCCGCTTCCCGGCCCTGCTGCAG
GGAGCTCAAAATGGAGGACGCGGCGCTCGGGAGAGCGGGCGGGTGAGTCACCCACACAAAGGAAAAGGGC
CTTTCCGTCCTCAGCCGTCGCTTCATGTGACTCCACGGAGTACCGGGCGCCGTCCAGGCACCTCGATTAG
TTCTCGCGCTTTTGGAGTACGTCGTCTTTAGGTTGGGGGGAGGGGTTTTATGCGATGGAGTTTCCCCACA
CTGAGTGGGTGGAGACTGAAGTTAGGCCAGCTTGGCACTTGATGTAATTCTCCTTGGAATTTGCCCTTTT
TGAGTTTGGATCTTGGTTCATTCTCAAGCCTCAGACAGTGGTTCAAAGTTTTTTTCTTCCATTTCAGGTG
TCGTGAGCTAGCCACTATGGCCCCAAAGAAGAAGCGGAAGGTCGGTATCCACGGAGTCCCAGCAGCCAAG
CGGAACTACATCCTGGGCCTGGCCATCGGCATCACCAGCGTGGGCTACGGCATCATCGACTACGAGACAC
GGGACGTGATCGATGCCGGCGTGCGGCTGTTCAAAGAGGCCAACGTGGAAAACAACGAGGGCAGGCGGAG
CAAGAGAGGCGCCAGAAGGCTGAAGCGGCGGAGGCGGCATAGAATCCAGAGAGTGAAGAAGCTGCTGTTC
GACTACAACCTGCTGACCGACCACAGCGAGCTGAGCGGCATCAACCCCTACGAGGCCAGAGTGAAGGGCC
TGAGCCAGAAGCTGAGCGAGGAAGAGTTCTCTGCCGCCCTGCTGCACCTGGCCAAGAGAAGAGGCGTGCA
CAACGTGAACGAGGTGGAAGAGGACACCGGCAACGAGCTGTCCACCAAAGAGCAGATCAGCCGGAACAGC
AAGGCCCTGGAAGAGAAATACGTGGCCGAACTGCAGCTGGAACGGCTGAAGAAAGACGGCGAAGTGCGGG
GCAGCATCAACAGATTCAAGACCAGCGACTACGTGAAAGAAGCCAAACAGCTGCTGAAGGTGCAGAAGGC
CTACCACCAGCTGGACCAGAGCTTCATCGACACCTACATCGACCTGCTGGAAACCCGGCGGACCTACTAT
GAGGGACCTGGCGAGGGCAGCCCCTTCGGCTGGAAGGACATCAAAGAATGGTACGAGATGCTGATGGGCC
ACTGCACCTACTTCCCCGAGGAACTGCGGAGCGTGAAGTACGCCTACAACGCCGACCTGTACAACGCCCT
GAACGACCTGAACAATCTCGTGATCACCAGGGACGAGAACGAGAAGCTGGAATATTACGAGAAGTTCCAG
ATCATCGAGAACGTGTTCAAGCAGAAGAAGAAGCCCACCCTGAAGCAGATCGCCAAAGAAATCCTCGTGA
ACGAAGAGGATATTAAGGGCTACAGAGTGACCAGCACCGGCAAGCCCGAGTTCACCAACCTGAAGGTGTA
CCACGACATCAAGGACATTACCGCCCGGAAAGAGATTATTGAGAACGCCGAGCTGCTGGATCAGATTGCC
AAGATCCTGACCATCTACCAGAGCAGCGAGGACATCCAGGAAGAACTGACCAATCTGAACTCCGAGCTGA
CCCAGGAAGAGATCGAGCAGATCTCTAATCTGAAGGGCTATACCGGCACCCACAACCTGAGCCTGAAGGC
CATCAACCTGATCCTGGACGAGCTGTGGCACACCAACGACAACCAGATCGCTATCTTCAACCGGCTGAAG
CTGGTGCCCAAGAAGGTGGACCTGTCCCAGCAGAAAGAGATCCCCACCACCCTGGTGGACGACTTCATCC
TGAGCCCCGTCGTGAAGAGAAGCTTCATCCAGAGCATCAAAGTGATCAACGCCATCATCAAGAAGTACGG
CCTGCCCAACGACATCATTATCGAGCTGGCCCGCGAGAAGAACTCCAAGGACGCCCAGAAAATGATCAAC
GAGATGCAGAAGCGGAACCGGCAGACCAACGAGCGGATCGAGGAAATCATCCGGACCACCGGCAAAGAGA
ACGCCAAGTACCTGATCGAGAAGATCAAGCTGCACGACATGCAGGAAGGCAAGTGCCTGTACAGCCTGGA
AGCCATCCCTCTGGAAGATCTGCTGAACAACCCCTTCAACTATGAGGTGGACCACATCATCCCCAGAAGC
GTGTCCTTCGACAACAGCTTCAACAACAAGGTGCTCGTGAAGCAGGAAGAAGCCAGCAAGAAGGGCAACC
GGACCCCATTCCAGTACCTGAGCAGCAGCGACAGCAAGATCAGCTACGAAACCTTCAAGAAGCACATCCT
GAATCTGGCCAAGGGCAAGGGCAGAATCAGCAAGACCAAGAAAGAGTATCTGCTGGAAGAACGGGACATC
AACAGGTTCTCCGTGCAGAAAGACTTCATCAACCGGAACCTGGTGGATACCAGATACGCCACCAGAGGCC
TGATGAACCTGCTGCGGAGCTACTTCAGAGTGAACAACCTGGACGTGAAAGTGAAGTCCATCAATGGCGG
CTTCACCAGCTTTCTGCGGCGGAAGTGGAAGTTTAAGAAAGAGCGGAACAAGGGGTACAAGCACCACGCC
GAGGACGCCCTGATCATTGCCAACGCCGATTTCATCTTCAAAGAGTGGAAGAAACTGGACAAGGCCAAAA
AAGTGATGGAAAACCAGATGTTCGAGGAAAAGCAGGCCGAGAGCATGCCCGAGATCGAAACCGAGCAGGA
GTACAAAGAGATCTTCATCACCCCCCACCAGATCAAGCACATTAAGGACTTCAAGGACTACAAGTACAGC
CACCGGGTGGACAAGAAGCCTAATAGAGAGCTGATTAACGACACCCTGTACTCCACCCGGAAGGACGACA
AGGGCAACACCCTGATCGTGAACAATCTGAACGGCCTGTACGACAAGGACAATGACAAGCTGAAAAAGCT
GATCAACAAGAGCCCCGAAAAGCTGCTGATGTACCACCACGACCCCCAGACCTACCAGAAACTGAAGCTG
ATTATGGAACAGTACGGCGACGAGAAGAATCCCCTGTACAAGTACTACGAGGAAACCGGGAACTACCTGA
CCAAGTACTCCAAAAAGGACAACGGCCCCGTGATCAAGAAGATTAAGTATTACGGCAACAAACTGAACGC
CCATCTGGACATCACCGACGACTACCCCAACAGCAGAAACAAGGTCGTGAAGCTGTCCCTGAAGCCCTAC
AGATTCGACGTGTACCTGGACAATGGCGTGTACAAGTTCGTGACCGTGAAGAATCTGGATGTGATCAAAA
AAGAAAACTACTACGAAGTGAATAGCAAGTGCTATGAGGAAGCTAAGAAGCTGAAGAAGATCAGCAACCA
GGCCGAGTTTATCGCCTCCTTCTACAACAACGATCTGATCAAGATCAACGGCGAGCTGTATAGAGTGATC
GGCGTGAACAACGACCTGCTGAACCGGATCGAAGTGAACATGATCGACATCACCTACCGCGAGTACCTGG
AAAACATGAACGACAAGAGGCCCCCCAGGATCATTAAGACAATCGCCTCCAAGACCCAGAGCATTAAGAA
GTACAGCACAGACATTCTGGGCAACCTGTATGAAGTGAAATCTAAGAAGCACCCTCAGATCATCAAAAAG
GGCAAAAGGCCGGCGGCCACGAAAAAGGCCGGCCAGGCAAAAAAGAAAAAGGGTTCTGTGTCCAAAGGAG
AGGAGTTAATCAAGGAAAACATGAGAATGAAAGTTGTCATGGAGGGCTCCGTTAATGGTCACCAATTCAA
GTGTACAGGGGAAGGTGAAGGTAATCCTTACATGGGTACACAAACTATGAGAATTAAAGTAATTGAAGGC
GGACCACTACCATTTGCATTTGACATTCTGGCAACGTCATTCATGTACGGATCACGAACTTTCATCAAGT
ACCCTAAAGGTATACCAGACTTTTTCAAGCAATCTTTTCCAGAGGGTTTTACATGGGAAAGGGTTACAAG
ATACGAAGATGGGGGTGTCGTCACAGTTATGCAAGATACTTCATTAGAAGATGGCTGCCTTGTCTATCAT
GTGCAAGTAAGAGGGGTGAATTTTCCTTCTAACGGACCTGTGATGCAGAAAAAGACCAAAGGTTGGGAAC
CAAATACTGAAATGATGTACCCAGCTGATGGAGGTTTGAGAGGCTACACACACATGGCGCTTAAAGTTGA
TGGTGGAGGTCATTTGTCTTGTAGTTTTGTTACCACTTATCGTTCTAAAAAGACTGTTGGCAATATCAAA
ATGCCAGGAATACATGCTGTAGACCACAGACTAGAAAGACTCGAAGAGAGCGATAACGAAATGTTCGTTG
TACAGAGAGAGCATGCCGTAGCCAAATTTGCTGGCTTAGGCGGTGGTATGGATGAATTGTATAAGGGATC
CGGAAGCGGAGAGGGCAGAGGAAGTCTGCTAACATGCGGTGACGTCGAGGAGAATCCTGGACCTGGATCC
CCCAAGAAGAAGAGGAAGGTGGAGGACGCCGGATCCGTGTCCAAAGGAGAGGAGTTAATCAAGGAAAACA
TGAGAATGAAAGTTGTCATGGAGGGCTCCGTTAATGGTCACCAATTCAAGTGTACAGGGGAAGGTGAAGG
TAATCCTTACATGGGTACACAAACTATGAGAATTAAAGTAATTGAAGGCGGACCACTACCATTTGCATTT
GACATTCTGGCAACGTCATTCATGTACGGATCACGAACTTTCATCAAGTACCCTAAAGGTATACCAGACT
TTTTCAAGCAATCTTTTCCAGAGGGTTTTACATGGGAAAGGGTTACAAGATACGAAGATGGGGGTGTCGT
CACAGTTATGCAAGATACTTCATTAGAAGATGGCTGCCTTGTCTATCATGTGCAAGTAAGAGGGGTGAAT
TTTCCTTCTAACGGACCTGTGATGCAGAAAAAGACCAAAGGTTGGGAACCAAATACTGAAATGATGTACC
CAGCTGATGGAGGTTTGAGAGGCTACACACACATGGCGCTTAAAGTTGATGGTGGAGGTCATTTGTCTTG
TAGTTTTGTTACCACTTATCGTTCTAAAAAGACTGTTGGCAATATCAAAATGCCAGGAATACATGCTGTA
GACCACAGACTAGAAAGACTCGAAGAGAGCGATAACGAAATGTTCGTTGTACAGAGAGAGCATGCCGTAG
CCAAATTTGCTGGCTTAGGCGGTGGTATGGATGAATTGTATAAGTAACTCGAGTGGCGATCCAGACATGA
TAAGATACATTGATGAGTTTGGACAAACCACAACTAGAATGCAGTGAAAAAAATGCTTTATTTGTGAAAT
TTGTGATGCTATTGCTTTATTTGTAACCATTATAAGCTGCAATAAACGCTGGTTCTGTATGGGCACAGAC
AACCTAACTAATTTCCTGGCCCTCAAGGTGACTTGCTTGAACTTGCCACCTTCGCCACTAGGGGGCAGCA
TTGGTTTACACAGGGTGAACAAACGTTCAATTCTAAACTAATATTCTTTGGTGGGAAAGTGTGTTCATTT
TGGTTTGTTTTGAAGAAGTCACTTCATACCTTTGAACTGGGGTTAAGCTGGTTAACTCCCAAAAACGGGA
GCACTGTCCTCCGAACGTCGGAGCACTGTCCTCCGAACGTCGGAGCACTGTCCTCCGAACGTCGGAGCAC
TGTCCTCCGAACGGAGCATGTCCTCCGAACGTCGGAGCACTGTCCTCCGAACGACTAGTTAGGCGTGTAC
GGTGGGAGGCCTATATAAGCAGAGCTCGTTTAGTGAACCGTCAGATCGCCTGCAGACGCCATCCACGCTG
TTTTGACCTCCATAGAAGACACCGGGACCGATCCAGCGCCACTATGCCCAAGAAGAAGAGGAAGGTGGAG
GACGCCGGTTCTGTGAGCGTGATCAAGCCCGAGATGAAGATCAAGCTGTGCATGAGGGGCACCGTGAACG
GCCACAACTTCGTGATCGAGGGCGAGGGCAAGGGCAACCCCTACGAGGGCACCCAGATCCTGGACCTGAA
CGTGACCGAGGGCGCCCCCCTGCCCTTCGCCTACGACATCCTGACCACCGTGTTCCAGTACGGCAACAGG
GCCTTCACCAAGTACCCCGCCGACATCCAGGACTACTTCAAGCAGACCTTCCCCGAGGGCTACCACTGGG
AGAGGAGCATGACCTACGAGGACCAGGGCATCTGCACCGCCACCAGCAACATCAGCATGAGGGGCGACTG
CTTCTTCTACGACATCAGGTTCGACGGCACCAACTTCCCCCCCAACGGCCCCGTGATGCAGAAGAAGACC
CTGAAGTGGGAGCCCAGCACCGAGAAGATGTACGTGGAGGACGGCGTGCTGAAGGGCGACGTGAACATGA
GGCTGCTGCTGGAGGGCGGCGGCCACTACAGGTGCGACTTCAAGACCACCTACAAGGCCAAGAAGGAGGT
GAGGCTGCCCGACGCCCACAAGATCGACCACAGGATCGAGATCCTGAAGCACGACAAGGACTACAACAAG
GTGAAGCTGTACGAGAACGCCGTGGCCAGGTACTCCATGCTGCCCAGCCAGGCCGGATCCTAACTCGAGA
TTCACTCCTCAGGTGCAGGCTGCCTATCAGAAGGTGGTGGCTGGTGTGGCCAATGCCCTGGCTCACAAAT
ACCACTGAGATCTTTTTCCCTCTGCCAAAAATTATGGGGACATCATGAAGCCCCTTGAGCATCTGACTTC
TGGCTAATAAAGGAAATTTATTTTCATTGCAATAGTGTGTTGGAATTTTTTGTGTCTCTCACTCGGAAGG
ACATATGGGAGGGCAAATCATTTAAAACATCAGAATGAGTATTTGGTTTAGAGTTTGGCAACATATGCCC
ATATGCTGGCTGCCATGAACAAAGGTTGGCTATAAAGAGGTCATCAGTATATGAAACAGCCCCCTGCTGT
CCATTCCTTATTCCATAGAAAAGCCTTGACTTGAGGTTAGATTTTTTTTATATTTTGTTTTGTGTTATTT
TTTTCTTTAACATCCCTAAAATTTTCCTTACATGTTTTACTAGCCAGATTTTTCCTCCTCTCCTGACTAC
TCCCAGTCATAGCTGTCCCTCTTCTCTTATGGAGATCCCTCGACCTGCAGCCCAAGCTTGGCGTAATGCT
GAGCA
